>Addgene plasmid #131010 | pFnCpf1GG | depositor full sequence | sequence record 252349 | pFnCpf1GG sequence 4411 bps
GTCTCCGGGAGCTGCATGTGTCAGAGGTTTTCACCGTCATCACCGAAACGCGCGAGGCAGCAAGGAGATG
GCGCCCAACAGTCCCCCGGCCACGGGGCCTGCCACCATACCCACGCCGAAACAAGCGCTCATGAGCCCGA
AGTGGCGAGCCCGATCTTCCCCATCGGTGATGTCGGCGATATAGGCGCCAGCAACCGCACCTGTGGCGCC
GGTGATGCCGGCCACGATGCGTCCGGCGTAGAGGATCTGCTCATGTTTGACAGCTTATCATCGATGCATT
TGACAGCTAGCTCAGTCCTAGGTATAATGCTAGCGCTAGCGAATTCGAGCTCGGTACCAAGACGTCAACT
CGACCCTCGAGACGGAAAGTGAAACGTGATTTCATGCGTCATTTTGAACATTTTGTAAATCTTATTTAAT
AATGTGTGCGGCAATTCACATTTAATTTATGAATGTTTTCTTAACATCGCGGCAACTCAAGAAACGGCAG
GTTCGGATCTTAGCTACTAGAGAAAGAGGAGAAATACTAGATGCGTAAAGGCGAAGAGCTGTTCACTGGT
GTCGTCCCTATTCTGGTGGAACTGGATGGTGATGTCAACGGTCATAAGTTTTCCGTGCGTGGCGAGGGTG
AAGGTGACGCAACTAATGGTAAACTGACGCTGAAGTTCATCTGTACTACTGGTAAACTGCCGGTTCCTTG
GCCGACTCTGGTAACGACGCTGACTTATGGTGTTCAGTGCTTTGCTCGTTATCCGGACCATATGAAGCAG
CATGACTTCTTCAAGTCCGCCATGCCGGAAGGCTATGTGCAGGAACGCACGATTTCCTTTAAGGATGACG
GCACGTACAAAACGCGTGCGGAAGTGAAATTTGAAGGCGATACCCTGGTAAACCGCATTGAGCTGAAAGG
CATTGACTTTAAAGAGGACGGCAATATCCTGGGCCATAAGCTGGAATACAATTTTAACAGCCACAATGTT
TACATCACCGCCGATAAACAAAAAAATGGCATTAAAGCGAATTTTAAAATTCGCCACAACGTGGAGGATG
GCAGCGTGCAGCTGGCTGATCACTACCAGCAAAACACTCCAATCGGTGATGGTCCTGTTCTGCTGCCAGA
CAATCACTATCTGAGCACGCAAAGCGTTCTGTCTAAAGATCCGAACGAGAAACGCGATCATATGGTTCTG
CTGGAGTTCGTAACCGCAGCGGGCATCACGCATGGTATGGATGAACTGTACAAATGACCAGGCATCAAAT
AAAACGAAAGGCTCAGTCGAAAGACTGGGCCTTTCGTTTTATCTGTTGTTTGTCGGTGAACGCTCTCTAC
TAGAGTCACACTGGCTCACCTTCGGGTGGGCCTTTCTGCGTTTATACGTCTCTAACGGTCTAAGAACTTT
AAATAATTTCTACTGTTGTAGATAAGCTTGGCTGTTTTGGCGGATGAGAGAAGATTTTCAGCCTGATACA
GATTAAATCAGAACGCAGAAGCGGTCTGATAAAACAGAATTTGCCTGGCGGCAGTAGCGCGGTGGTCCCA
CCTGACCCCATGCCGAACTCAGAAGTGAAACGCCGTAGCGCCGATGGTAGTGTGGGGTCTCCCCATGCGA
GAGTAGGGAACTGCCAGGCATCAAATAAAACGAAAGGCTCAGTCGAAAGACTGGGCCTTTCGTTTTATCT
GTTGTTTGTCGGTGAACGCTCTCCTGAGTAGGACAAATCCGCCGGGAGCGGATTTGAACGTTGCGAAGCA
ACGGCCCGGAGGGTGGCGGGCAGGACGCCCGCCATAAACTGCCAGGCATCAAATTAAGCAGAAGGCCATC
CTGACGGATGGCCTTTTTGCGTTTCTACAAACTCTTTTGTTTATTTTTCTAAATACATTCAAATATGTAT
CCGCTCATGAGACAATAACCCTGATAAATGCTTCAATAATATTGAAAAAGGAAGAGTATGAGTATTCAAC
ATTTCCGTGTCGCCCTTATTCCCTTTTTTGCGGCATTTTGCCTTCCTGTTTTTGCTCACCCAGAAACGCT
GGTGAAAGTAAAAGATGCTGAAGATCAGTTGGGTGCACGAGTGGGTTACATCGAACTGGATCTCAACAGC
GGTAAGATCCTTGAGAGTTTTCGCCCCGAAGAACGTTTTCCAATGATGAGCACTTTTAAAGTTCTGCTAT
GTGGCGCGGTATTATCCCGTGTTGACGCCGGGCAAGAGCAACTCGGTCGCCGCATACACTATTCTCAGAA
TGACTTGGTTGAGTACTCACCAGTCACAGAAAAGCATCTTACGGATGGCATGACAGTAAGAGAATTATGC
AGTGCTGCCATAACCATGAGTGATAACACTGCGGCCAACTTACTTCTGACAACGATCGGAGGACCGAAGG
AGCTAACCGCTTTTTTGCACAACATGGGGGATCATGTAACTCGCCTTGATCGTTGGGAACCGGAGCTGAA
TGAAGCCATACCAAACGACGAGCGTGACACCACGATGCCTGCAGCAATGGCAACAACGTTGCGCAAACTA
TTAACTGGCGAACTACTTACTCTAGCTTCCCGGCAACAATTAATAGACTGGATGGAGGCGGATAAAGTTG
CAGGACCACTTCTGCGCTCGGCCCTTCCGGCTGGCTGGTTTATTGCTGATAAATCTGGAGCCGGTGAGCG
TGGGTCTCGCGGTATCATTGCAGCACTGGGGCCAGATGGTAAGCCCTCCCGTATCGTAGTTATCTACACG
ACGGGGAGTCAGGCAACTATGGATGAACGAAATAGACAGATCGCTGAGATAGGTGCCTCACTGATTAAGC
ATTGGTAACTGTCAGACCAAGTTTACTCATATATACTTTAGATTGATT
[125 nt withheld, positions 2849-2973]
C
[141 nt withheld, positions 2975-3115]
CCTTTGACGTTGGAGTCCACGTTCTTTAATAGTGGACTCTTGTTCCAAACTTGAACAACACTCAACCCTA
TCTCGGGCTATTCTTTTGATTTATAAGGGATTTTGCCGATTTCGGCCTATTGGTTAAAAAATGAGCTGAT
TTAACAAAAATTTAACGCGAATTTTAACAAAATATTAACGTTTACAATTTAAAAGGATCTAGGTGAAGAT
CCTTTTTGATAATCTCATGACCAAAATCCCTTAACGTGAGTTTTCGTTCCACTGAGCGTCAGACCCCGTA
GAAAAGATCAAAGGATCTTCTTGAGATCCTTTTTTTCTGCGCGTAATCTGCTGCTTGCAAACAAAAAAAC
CACCGCTACCAGCGGTGGTTTGTTTGCCGGATCAAGAGCTACCAACTCTTTTTCCGAAGGTAACTGGCTT
CAGCAGAGCGCAGATACCAAATACTGTCCTTCTAGTGTAGCCGTAGTTAGGCCACCACTTCAAGAACTCT
GTAGCACCGCCTACATACCTCGCTCTGCTAATCCTGTTACCAGTGGCTGCTGCCAGTGGCGATAAGTCGT
GTCTTACCGGGTTGGACTCAAGACGATAGTTACCGGATAAGGCGCAGCGGTCGGGCTGAACGGGGGGTTC
GTGCACACAGCCCAGCTTGGAGCGAACGACCTACACCGAACTGAGATACCTACAGCGTGAGCTATGAGAA
AGCGCCACGCTTCCCGAAGGGAGAAAGGCGGACAGGTATCCGGTAAGCGGCAGGGTCGGAACAGGAGAGC
GCACGAGGGAGCTTCCAGGGGGAAACGCCTGGTATCTTTATAGTCCTGTCGGGTTTCGCCACCTCTGACT
TGAGCGTCGATTTTTGTGATGCTCGTCAGGGGGGCGGAGCCTATGGAAAAACGCCAGCAACGCGGCCTTT
TTACGGTTCCTGGCCTTTTGCTGGCCTTTTGCTCACATGTTCTTTCCTGCGTTATCCCCTGATTCTGTGG
ATAACCGTATTACCGCCTTTGAGTGAGCTGATACCGCTCGCCGCAGCCGAACGACCGAGCGCAGCGAGTC
AGTGAGCGAGGAAGCGGAAGAGCGCCTGATGCGGTATTTTCTCCTTACGCATCTGTGCGGTATTTCACAC
CGCATATGGTGCACTCTCAGTACAATCTGCTCTGATGCCGCATAGTTAAGCCAGTATACACTCCGCTATC
GCTACGTGACTGGGTCATGGCTGCGCCCCGACACCCGCCAACACCCGCTGACGCGCCCTGACGGGCTTGT
CTGCTCCCGGCATCCGCTTACAGACAAGCTGTGACG
Features (pLannotate 1.2.2; 16 found; start..end, strand, type, name):
     21..61      -  CDS            rop (fragment): Rop protein, which maintains plasmids at low copy number; rop
     60..247     -  CDS            TcR (fragment): tetracycline efflux protein; tet; confers resistance to tetracycline
    257..275     +  promoter       tet promoter (fragment): E. coli promoter for tetracycline efflux protein gene
    280..314     +  promoter       J23119 promoter: bacterial promoter (Registry of Standard Biological Parts BBa J23119)
    321..338     +  misc_feature   MCS (fragment): pUC18/19 multiple cloning site
    531..1244    +  CDS            superfolder GFP: GFP variant that folds robustly even when fused to poorly folded proteins (Pédelacq et al., 2006)
   1256..1327    +  terminator     rrnB T1 terminator: transcription terminator T1 from the E. coli rrnB gene
   1343..1370    +  terminator     T7Te terminator: phage T7 early transcription terminator
   1513..1628    +  ncRNA          5S rRNA: Accession: RF00001 - 5S ribosomal RNA
   1632..1718    +  terminator     rrnB T1 terminator: Escherichia coli rrnB; transcription terminator T1 from the E. coli rrnB gene
   1810..1837    +  terminator     rrnB T2 terminator: transcription terminator T2 from the E. coli rrnB gene
   1856..1947    +  promoter       AmpR promoter: bla
   1948..2808    +  CDS            AmpR: β-lactamase; bla; confers resistance to ampicillin, carbenicillin, and related antibiotics
   2850..3305    +  rep_origin     f1 ori (sequence partly withheld): f1 bacteriophage origin of replication; arrow indicates direction of (+) strand synthesis
   3416..4004    +  rep_origin     ori: high-copy-number ColE1/pMB1/pBR322/pUC origin of replication
   4190..4330    -  misc_feature   bom: basis of mobility region from pBR322
