>Addgene plasmid #131010 | pFnCpf1GG | addgene full sequence | sequence record 257701 | Addgene NGS Result
GCTTATCATCGATGCATTTGACAGCTAGCTCAGTCCTAGGTATAATGCTAGCGCTAGCGAATTCGAGCTC
GGTACCAAGACGTCAACTCGACCCTCGAGACGGAAAGTGAAACGTGATTTCATGCGTCATTTTGAACATT
TTGTAAATCTTATTTAATAATGTGTGCGGCAATTCACATTTAATTTATGAATGTTTTCTTAACATCGCGG
CAACTCAAGAAACGGCAGGTTCGGATCTTAGCTACTAGAGAAAGAGGAGAAATACTAGATGCGTAAAGGC
GAAGAGCTGTTCACTGGTGTCGTCCCTATTCTGGTGGAACTGGATGGTGATGTCAACGGTCATAAGTTTT
CCGTGCGTGGCGAGGGTGAAGGTGACGCAACTAATGGTAAACTGACGCTGAAGTTCATCTGTACTACTGG
TAAACTGCCGGTTCCTTGGCCGACTCTGGTAACGACGCTGACTTATGGTGTTCAGTGCTTTGCTCGTTAT
CCGGACCATATGAAGCAGCATGACTTCTTCAAGTCCGCCATGCCGGAAGGCTATGTGCAGGAACGCACGA
TTTCCTTTAAGGATGACGGCACGTACAAAACGCGTGCGGAAGTGAAATTTGAAGGCGATACCCTGGTAAA
CCGCATTGAGCTGAAAGGCATTGACTTTAAAGAGGACGGCAATATCCTGGGCCATAAGCTGGAATACAAT
TTTAACAGCCACAATGTTTACATCACCGCCGATAAACAAAAAAATGGCATTAAAGCGAATTTTAAAATTC
GCCACAACGTGGAGGATGGCAGCGTGCAGCTGGCTGATCACTACCAGCAAAACACTCCAATCGGTGATGG
TCCTGTTCTGCTGCCAGACAATCACTATCTGAGCACGCAAAGCGTTCTGTCTAAAGATCCGAACGAGAAA
CGCGATCATATGGTTCTGCTGGAGTTCGTAACCGCAGCGGGCATCACGCATGGTATGGATGAACTGTACA
AATGACCAGGCATCAAATAAAACGAAAGGCTCAGTCGAAAGACTGGGCCTTTCGTTTTATCTGTTGTTTG
TCGGTGAACGCTCTCTACTAGAGTCACACTGGCTCACCTTCGGGTGGGCCTTTCTGCGTTTATACGTCTC
TAACGGTCTAAGAACTTTAAATAATTTCTACTGTTGTAGATAAGCTTGGCTGTTTTGGCGGATGAGAGAA
GATTTTCAGCCTGATACAGATTAAATCAGAACGCAGAAGCGGTCTGATAAAACAGAATTTGCCTGGCGGC
AGTAGCGCGGTGGTCCCACCTGACCCCATGCCGAACTCAGAAGTGAAACGCCGTAGCGCCGATGGTAGTG
TGGGGTCTCCCCATGCGAGAGTAGGGAACTGCCAGGCATCAAATAAAACGAAAGGCTCAGTCGAAAGACT
GGGCCTTTCGTTTTATCTGTTGTTTGTCGGTGAACGCTCTCCTGAGTAGGACAAATCCGCCGGGAGCGGA
TTTGAACGTTGCGAAGCAACGGCCCGGAGGGTGGCGGGCAGGACGCCCGCCATAAACTGCCAGGCATCAA
ATTAAGCAGAAGGCCATCCTGACGGATGGCCTTTTTGCGTTTCTACAAACTCTTTTGTTTATTTTTCTAA
ATACATTCAAATATGTATCCGCTCATGAGACAATAACCCTGATAAATGCTTCAATAATATTGAAAAAGGA
AGAGTATGAGTATTCAACATTTCCGTGTCGCCCTTATTCCCTTTTTTGCGGCATTTTGCCTTCCTGTTTT
TGCTCACCCAGAAACGCTGGTGAAAGTAAAAGATGCTGAAGATCAGTTGGGTGCACGAGTGGGTTACATC
GAACTGGATCTCAACAGCGGTAAGATCCTTGAGAGTTTTCGCCCCGAAGAACGTTTTCCAATGATGAGCA
CTTTTAAAGTTCTGCTATGTGGCGCGGTATTATCCCGTGTTGACGCCGGGCAAGAGCAACTCGGTCGCCG
CATACACTATTCTCAGAATGACTTGGTTGAGTACTCACCAGTCACAGAAAAGCATCTTACGGATGGCATG
ACAGTAAGAGAATTATGCAGTGCTGCCATAACCATGAGTGATAACACTGCGGCCAACTTACTTCTGACAA
CGATCGGAGGACCGAAGGAGCTAACCGCTTTTTTGCACAACATGGGGGATCATGTAACTCGCCTTGATCG
TTGGGAACCGGAGCTGAATGAAGCCATACCAAACGACGAGCGTGACACCACGATGCCTGCAGCAATGGCA
ACAACGTTGCGCAAACTATTAACTGGCGAACTACTTACTCTAGCTTCCCGGCAACAATTAATAGACTGGA
TGGAGGCGGATAAAGTTGCAGGACCACTTCTGCGCTCGGCCCTTCCGGCTGGCTGGTTTATTGCTGATAA
ATCTGGAGCCGGTGAGCGTGGGTCTCGCGGTATCATTGCAGCACTGGGGCCAGATGGTAAGCCCTCCCGT
ATCGTAGTTATCTACACGACGGGGAGTCAGGCAACTATGGATGAACGAAATAGACAGATCGCTGAGATAG
GTGCCTCACTGATTAAGCATTGGTAACTGTCAGACCAAGTTTACTCATATATACTTTAGATTGATT
[125 nt withheld, positions 2587-2711]
C
[141 nt withheld, positions 2713-2853]
CCTTTGACGTTGGAGTCCACGTTCTTT
[37 nt withheld, positions 2881-2917]
ACCCTATCTCGGGCTATTCTTTTGATTTATAAGGGATTTTGCCGATTTCGGCCTATTGGTTAAAAAATGA
GCTGATTTAACAAAAATTTAACGCGAATTTTAACAAAATATTAACGTTTACAATTTAAAAGGATCTAGGT
GAAGATCCTTTTTGATAATCTCATGACCAAAATCCCTTAACGTGAGTTTTCGTTCCACTGAGCGTCAGAC
CCCGTAGAAAAGATCAAAGGATCTTCTTGAGATCCTTTTTTTCTGCGCGTAATCTGCTGCTTGCAAACAA
AAAAACCACCGCTACCAGCGGTGGTTTGTTTGCCGGATCAAGAGCTACCAACTCTTTTTCCGAAGGTAAC
TGGCTTCAGCAGAGCGCAGATACCAAATACTGTCCTTCTAGTGTAGCCGTAGTTAGGCCACCACTTCAAG
AACTCTGTAGCACCGCCTACATACCTCGCTCTGCTAATCCTGTTACCAGTGGCTGCTGCCAGTGGCGATA
AGTCGTGTCTTACCGGGTTGGACTCAAGACGATAGTTACCGGATAAGGCGCAGCGGTCGGGCTGAACGGG
GGGTTCGTGCACACAGCCCAGCTTGGAGCGAACGACCTACACCGAACTGAGATACCTACAGCGTGAGCTA
TGAGAAAGCGCCACGCTTCCCGAAGGGAGAAAGGCGGACAGGTATCCGGTAAGCGGCAGGGTCGGAACAG
GAGAGCGCACGAGGGAGCTTCCAGGGGGAAACGCCTGGTATCTTTATAGTCCTGTCGGGTTTCGCCACCT
CTGACTTGAGCGTCGATTTTTGTGATGCTCGTCAGGGGGGCGGAGCCTATGGAAAAACGCCAGCAACGCG
GCCTTTTTACGGTTCCTGGCCTTTTGCTGGCCTTTTGCTCACATGTTCTTTCCTGCGTTATCCCCTGATT
CTGTGGATAACCGTATTACCGCCTTTGAGTGAGCTGATACCGCTCGCCGCAGCCGAACGACCGAGCGCAG
CGAGTCAGTGAGCGAGGAAGCGGAAGAGCGCCTGATGCGGTATTTTCTCCTTACGCATCTGTGCGGTATT
TCACACCGCATATGGTGCACTCTCAGTACAATCTGCTCTGATGCCGCATAGTTAAGCCAGTATACACTCC
GCTATCGCTACGTGACTGGGTCATGGCTGCGCCCCGACACCCGCCAACACCCGCTGACGCGCCCTGACGG
GCTTGTCTGCTCCCGGCATCCGCTTACAGACAAGCTGTGACGGTCTCCGGGAGCTGCATGTGTCAGAGGT
TTTCACCGTCATCACCGAAACGCGCGAGGCAGAAGGAGATGGCGCCCAACAGTCCCCCGGCCACGGGGCC
TGCCACCATACCCACGCCGAAACAAGCGCTCATGAGCCCGAAGTGGCGAGCCCGATCTTCCCCATCGGTG
ATGTCGGCGATATAGGCGCCAGCAACCGCACCTGTGGCGCCGGTGATGCCGGCCACGATGCGTCCGGCGT
AGAGGATCTGCTCATGTTTGACA
Features (pLannotate 1.2.2; 16 found; start..end, strand, type, name):
     18..52      +  promoter       J23119 promoter: bacterial promoter (Registry of Standard Biological Parts BBa J23119)
     59..76      +  misc_feature   MCS (fragment): pUC18/19 multiple cloning site
    269..982     +  CDS            superfolder GFP: GFP variant that folds robustly even when fused to poorly folded proteins (Pédelacq et al., 2006)
    994..1065    +  terminator     rrnB T1 terminator: transcription terminator T1 from the E. coli rrnB gene
   1081..1108    +  terminator     T7Te terminator: phage T7 early transcription terminator
   1251..1366    +  ncRNA          5S rRNA: Accession: RF00001 - 5S ribosomal RNA
   1370..1456    +  terminator     rrnB T1 terminator: Escherichia coli rrnB; transcription terminator T1 from the E. coli rrnB gene
   1548..1575    +  terminator     rrnB T2 terminator: transcription terminator T2 from the E. coli rrnB gene
   1594..1685    +  promoter       AmpR promoter: bla
   1686..2546    +  CDS            AmpR: β-lactamase; bla; confers resistance to ampicillin, carbenicillin, and related antibiotics
   2588..2968    +  rep_origin     M13 ori (sequence partly withheld): M13 bacteriophage origin of replication; arrow indicates direction of (+) strand synthesis
   3154..3742    +  rep_origin     ori: high-copy-number ColE1/pMB1/pBR322/pUC origin of replication
   3928..4068    -  misc_feature   bom: basis of mobility region from pBR322
   4170..4209    -  CDS            rop (fragment): Rop protein, which maintains plasmids at low copy number; rop
   4210..4395    -  CDS            TcR (fragment): tetracycline efflux protein; tet; confers resistance to tetracycline
   4405..13      +  promoter       tet promoter (fragment) (across the origin): E. coli promoter for tetracycline efflux protein gene
