[The description below was written by a language model from this plasmid's Addgene catalogue record and pLannotate feature annotations shown in this document.]
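Description:
pFnCpf1GG is a bacterial CRISPR cloning backbone of about 4.4 kb, built on pBAD18 and intended as the recipient plasmid for assembling CRISPR arrays for FnCas12a (Cpf1 from Francisella novicida). It is propagated in E. coli as a high-copy plasmid through a ColE1/pMB1-type origin and selected with ampicillin via the bla gene under its native promoter. A filamentous phage origin (called M13 in one annotated sequence and f1 in the other) is also present, along with pBR322-derived remnants: the bom mobility region and non-functional fragments of rop, the tetracycline resistance gene and its promoter. The sequencing-derived and depositor records differ by a single nucleotide in length and in their numbering start point, but show the same feature layout.

The working region begins with the strong constitutive synthetic promoter J23119, followed by a short polylinker fragment and then the two recorded inserts: a 36 bp FnCas12a direct repeat, which is not annotated in the feature tables, and a roughly 1 kb GFP expression cassette encoding superfolder GFP with rrnB T1 and T7Te terminators. The promoter driving GFP within this cassette is not annotated. Downstream lie the 5S rRNA segment and rrnB T1/T2 terminators inherited from the backbone, which would terminate array transcription. The GFP cassette serves as a dropout marker: when assembled repeat-spacer units replace it, correct clones lose fluorescence and can be distinguished from unmodified backbone colonies. The "GG" in the name suggests Golden Gate-style assembly, although the record lists the cloning method as unknown and does not identify the restriction sites. The plasmid carries no nuclease gene, so FnCas12a must be supplied separately to process and use the resulting crRNAs.
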