Addgene plasmid #131010: pFnCpf1GG
Purpose: Backbone plasmid for generating CRISPR arrays for FnCas12a. Contains a GFP-dropout cassette and a direct repeat.
Depositing lab: Chase Beisel. Depositing organization: Helmholtz-Zentrum fuer Infektionsforschung (HZI). Publication: Modular one-pot assembly of CRISPR arrays enables library generation and reveals factors influencing crRNA biogenesis. Liao C, Ttofali F, Slotkowski RA, Denny SR, Cecil TD, Leenay RT, Keung AJ, Beisel CL. Nat Commun. 2019 Jul 3;10(1):2948. doi: 10.1038/s41467-019-10747-3. PubMed 31270316.
Backbone
  Vector backbone: pBAD18
  Total vector size (bp): 4411
  Vector type: Bacterial Expression, CRISPR
Growth in bacteria
  Bacterial resistance: Ampicillin, 100 μg/mL
  Growth temperature: 37°C
  Growth strain: DH5alpha
  Copy number: High Copy
Gene/Insert 1
  Gene/Insert name: direct repeat of FnCas12a
  Insert size (bp): 36
  Cloning method: Unknown
  Sequencing primers: 5′ AGCGCTCATGAGCCCGA; 3′ TGCCGCCAGGCAAATTCTG
Gene/Insert 2
  Gene/Insert name: GFP expression cassette
  Insert size (bp): 1012
  Cloning method: Unknown
  Sequencing primers: 5′ AGCGCTCATGAGCCCGA; 3′ TGCCGCCAGGCAAATTCTG
Terms and licenses: Academic/Nonprofit Terms; Industry Terms: Not Available to Industry
How to cite: pFnCpf1GG was a gift from Chase Beisel (Addgene plasmid # 131010 ; http://n2t.net/addgene:131010 ; RRID:Addgene_131010)
